>Addgene plasmid #115106 | BAM3 X078_pECIA2 | addgene full sequence | sequence record 298826 | Addgene NGS Result
GTAAAACGACGGCCAGTGAATTAATTCGTTGCAGGACAGGATGTGGTGCCCGATGTGACTAGCTCTTTGC
TGCAGGCCGTCCTATCCTCTGGTTCCGATAAGAGACCCAGAACTCCGGCCCCCCACCGCCCACCGCCACC
CCCATACATATGTGGTACGCAAGTAAGAGTGCCTGCGCATGCCCCATGTGCCCCACCAAGAGCTTTGCAT
CCCATACAAGTCCCCAAAGTGGAGAACCGAACCAATTCTTCGCGGGCAGAACAAAAGCTTCTGCACACGT
CTCCACTCGAATTTGGAGCCGGCCGGCGTGTGCAAAAGAGGTGAATCGAACGAAAGACCCGTGTGTAAAG
CCGCGTTTCCAAAATGTATAAAACCGAGAGCATCTGGCCAATGTGCATCAGTTGTGGTCAGCAGCAAAAT
CAAGTGAATCATCTCAGTGCAACTAAAGGGGGGATCCGATCTCAATATGAAGTTATGCATATTACTGGCC
GTCGTGGCCTTTGTTGGCCTCTCGCTCGGGTCTTTGATCTCACCTCTTAATCTCTCACTTATTAGACAAG
CAAATGTCCTTATCTCTCTAAAGCAAAGTTTTGATTCCTATGATCCTTCTCTTGATTCATGGAACATTCC
AAATTTCAACTCTCTATGTTCTTGGACTGGTGTTTCTTGTGACAACTTGAATCAGTCTATTACTCGTCTA
GACCTATCTAATCTCAACATCTCCGGCACTATCTCTCCGGAAATATCTCGTCTTTCGCCGTCACTTGTTT
TTCTTGACATTTCTTCTAACAGTTTCTCCGGTGAGCTTCCTAAAGAGATCTATGAGCTCTCAGGCCTCGA
AGTGTTAAACATCTCTAGCAATGTTTTTGAAGGAGAGCTGGAGACACGTGGGTTCAGTCAAATGACTCAG
CTTGTGACTCTTGACGCTTACGACAACAGCTTCAACGGATCACTTCCTCTGAGTCTAACCACACTCACTC
GTCTCGAGCACTTAGATCTTGGAGGAAACTACTTCGACGGTGAGATCCCTAGAAGCTATGGAAGTTTCTT
GAGTCTCAAGTTTCTTTCTTTATCTGGTAATGATCTCCGTGGGAGAATCCCTAACGAGCTAGCGAACATC
ACGACTTTGGTACAGCTTTACTTAGGTTACTACAACGATTACCGCGGTGGGATACCTGCAGATTTCGGGA
GATTGATCAATCTTGTTCATTTGGATTTAGCTAATTGCAGCTTGAAAGGATCAATTCCTGCAGAATTGGG
GAATCTCAAGAACTTGGAGGTTCTGTTTCTTCAGACCAATGAGCTTACAGGCTCTGTTCCTCGAGAGTTA
GGGAACATGACAAGCCTCAAGACTCTTGATCTCTCCAACAACTTTCTTGAAGGAGAGATTCCTCTAGAGC
TATCTGGACTTCAAAAGCTTCAGTTGTTTAACCTCTTCTTCAACAGACTACACGGCGAGATCCCTGAGTT
CGTATCTGAGCTTCCTGATCTGCAAATACTCAAGCTTTGGCACAACAATTTCACCGGAAAGATTCCTTCG
AAACTCGGATCAAACGGGAACTTGATCGAGATCGATTTGTCTACCAATAAACTCACAGGTTTGATCCCTG
AGTCACTCTGTTTCGGAAGAAGACTAAAGATTCTCATTCTCTTCAACAACTTCTTGTTCGGTCCTCTCCC
TGAAGATCTTGGCCAATGTGAACCGCTATGGAGATTCCGTCTCGGACAGAACTTTCTGACAAGTAAGTTG
CCAAAGGGTTTGATTTATTTGCCGAATCTTTCGCTTCTTGAGCTTCAAAACAACTTTTTGACTGGAGAAA
TCCCCGAAGAAGAGGCGGGAAATGCGCAGTTTTCGAGCCTTACTCAGATCAATCTGTCCAACAACAGGTT
ATCCGGACCGATTCCTGGTTCAATCAGAAACCTCAGAAGCCTTCAGATTCTTCTTCTCGGTGCAAACCGG
TTATCGGGACAGATCCCTGGCGAAATCGGAAGTTTGAAGAGTCTTCTCAAGATTGACATGAGCAGAAACA
ACTTCTCAGGCAAGTTTCCTCCTGAGTTTGGTGATTGCATGTCACTCACATATTTAGATTTGAGTCACAA
CCAGATTTCCGGTCAGATTCCGGTTCAGATATCGCAGATTCGGATTCTAAACTATCTGAATGTTTCTTGG
AATTCCTTTAACCAAAGCCTTCCCAACGAACTCGGATACATGAAGAGTTTAACATCAGCAGATTTCTCAC
ACAACAACTTCTCCGGTTCAGTACCAACTTCAGGGCAATTCTCTTACTTCAACAACACGTCATTCCTTGG
AAACCCTTTTCTCTGTGGATTTTCTTCAAACCCTTGCAACGGTTCCCAAAACCAATCTCAATCTCAGCTA
CTTAACCAGAACAACGCAAGATCCCGAGGTGAAATCTCCCTGGAGGTGCTGTTCCAGGGACCAGGGAGCG
ACAAAACTCACACATGCCCACCGTGCCCAGCACCTGAACTCCTGGGGGGACCGTCAGTCTTCCTCTTCCC
CCCAAAACCCAAGGACACCCTCATGATCTCCCGGACCCCTGAGGTCACATGCGTGGTGGTGGACGTGAGC
CACGAAGACCCTGAGGTCAAGTTCAACTGGTACGTGGACGGCGTGGAGGTGCATAATGCCAAGACAAAGC
CGCGGGAGGAGCAGTACAACAGCACGTACCGTGTGGTCAGCGTCCTCACCGTCCTGCACCAGGACTGGCT
GAATGGCAAGGAGTACAAGTGCAAGGTCTCCAACAAAGCCCTCCCAGCCCCCATCGAGAAAACCATCTCC
AAAGCCAAAGGGCAGCCCCGAGAACCACAGGTGTACACCCTGCCCCCATCCCGGGAGGAGATGACCAAGA
ACCAGGTCAGCCTGACCTGCCTGGTCAAAGGCTTCTATCCCAGCGACATCGCCGTGGAGTGGGAGAGCAA
TGGGCAGCCGGAGAACAACTACAAGACCACGCCTCCCGTGCTGGACTCCGACGGCTCCTTCTTCCTCTAC
AGCAAGCTCACCGTGGACAAGAGCAGGTGGCAGCAGGGGAACGTCTTCTCATGCTCCGTGATGCATGAGG
GTCTGCACAACCACTACACGCAGAAGAGCCTCTCCCTGTCTCCGGGTAAATCTAGAGGGCCCTTCGAAGG
TAAGCCTATCCCTAACCCTCTCCTCGGTCTCGATTCTACGCGTACCGGTCATCATCACCATCACCATTGA
GTTTAAACCCGCTGATCAGCCTCGACTGTGCCTTCTAAGGCCTGAGCTCGCTGATCAGCCTCGATCGAGG
ATCCAGACATGATAAGATACATTGATGAGTTTGGACAAACCACAACTAGAATGCAGTGAAAAAAATGCTT
TATTTGTGAAATTTGTGATGCTATTGCTTTATTTGTAACCATTATAAGCTGCAATAAACAAGTTAACAAC
AACAATTGCATTCATTTTATGTTTCAGGTTCAGGGGGAGGTGTGGGAGGTTTTTTAAAGCAAGTAAAACC
TCTACAAATGTGGTATGGCTGATTATGATCAGTCGACCTGCAGGCATGCAAGCTTGGCGTAATCATGGTC
ATAGCTGTTTCCTGTGTGAAATTGTTATCCGCTCACAATTCCACACAACATACGAGCCGGAAGCATAAAG
TGTAAAGCCTGGGGTGCCTAATGAGTGAGCTAACTCACATTAATTGCGTTGCGCTCACTGCCCGCTTTCC
AGTCGGGAAACCTGTCGTGCCAGCTGCATTAATGAATCGGCCAACGCGCGGGGAGAGGCGGTTTGCGTAT
TGGGCGCTCTTCCGCTTCCTCGCTCACTGACTCGCTGCGCTCGGTCGTTCGGCTGCGGCGAGCGGTATCA
GCTCACTCAAAGGCGGTAATACGGTTATCCACAGAATCAGGGGATAACGCAGGAAAGAACATGTGAGCAA
AAGGCCAGCAAAAGGCCAGGAACCGTAAAAAGGCCGCGTTGCTGGCGTTTTTCCATAGGCTCCGCCCCCC
TGACGAGCATCACAAAAATCGACGCTCAAGTCAGAGGTGGCGAAACCCGACAGGACTATAAAGATACCAG
GCGTTTCCCCCTGGAAGCTCCCTCGTGCGCTCTCCTGTTCCGACCCTGCCGCTTACCGGATACCTGTCCG
CCTTTCTCCCTTCGGGAAGCGTGGCGCTTTCTCATAGCTCACGCTGTAGGTATCTCAGTTCGGTGTAGGT
CGTTCGCTCCAAGCTGGGCTGTGTGCACGAACCCCCCGTTCAGCCCGACCGCTGCGCCTTATCCGGTAAC
TATCGTCTTGAGTCCAACCCGGTAAGACACGACTTATCGCCACTGGCAGCAGCCACTGGTAACAGGATTA
GCAGAGCGAGGTATGTAGGCGGTGCTACAGAGTTCTTGAAGTGGTGGCCTAACTACGGCTACACTAGAAG
AACAGTATTTGGTATCTGCGCTCTGCTGAAGCCAGTTACCTTCGGAAAAAGAGTTGGTAGCTCTTGATCC
GGCAAACAAACCACCGCTGGTAGCGGTGGTTTTTTTGTTTGCAAGCAGCAGATTACGCGCAGAAAAAAAG
GATCTCAAGAAGATCCTTTGATCTTTTCTACGGGGTCTGACGCTCAGTGGAACGAAAACTCACGTTAAGG
GATTTTGGTCATGAGATTATCAAAAAGGATCTTCACCTAGATCCTTTTAAATTAAAAATGAAGTTTTAAA
TCAATCTAAAGTATATATGAGTAAACTTGGTCTGACAGTTACCAATGCTTAATCAGTGAGGCACCTATCT
CAGCGATCTGTCTATTTCGTTCATCCATAGTTGCCTGACTCCCCGTCGTGTAGATAACTACGATACGGGA
GGGCTTACCATCTGGCCCCAGTGCTGCAATGATACCGCGAGACCCACGCTCACCGGCTCCAGATTTATCA
GCAATAAACCAGCCAGCCGGAAGGGCCGAGCGCAGAAGTGGTCCTGCAACTTTATCCGCCTCCATCCAGT
CTATTAATTGTTGCCGGGAAGCTAGAGTAAGTAGTTCGCCAGTTAATAGTTTGCGCAACGTTGTTGCCAT
TGCTACAGGCATCGTGGTGTCACGCTCGTCGTTTGGTATGGCTTCATTCAGCTCCGGTTCCCAACGATCA
AGGCGAGTTACATGATCCCCCATGTTGTGCAAAAAAGCGGTTAGCTCCTTCGGTCCTCCGATCGTTGTCA
GAAGTAAGTTGGCCGCAGTGTTATCACTCATGGTTATGGCAGCACTGCATAATTCTCTTACTGTCATGCC
ATCCGTAAGATGCTTTTCTGTGACTGGTGAGTACTCAACCAAGTCATTCTGAGAATAGTGTATGCGGCGA
CCGAGTTGCTCTTGCCCGGCGTCAATACGGGATAATACCGCGCCACATAGCAGAACTTTAAAAGTGCTCA
TCATTGGAAAACGTTCTTCGGGGCGAAAACTCTCAAGGATCTTACCGCTGTTGAGATCCAGTTCGATGTA
ACCCACTCGTGCACCCAACTGATCTTCAGCATCTTTTACTTTCACCAGCGTTTCTGGGTGAGCAAAAACA
GGAAGGCAAAATGCCGCAAAAAAGGGAATAAGGGCGACACGGAAATGTTGAATACTCATACTCTTCCTTT
TTCAATATTATTGAAGCATTTATCAGGGTTATTGTCTCATGAGCGGATACATATTTGAATGTATTTAGAA
AAATAAACAAATAGGGGTTCCGCGCACATTTCCCCGAAAAGTGCCACCTGACGTCTAAGAAACCATTATT
ATCATGACATTAACCTATAAAAATAGGCGTATCACGAGGCCCTTTCGTCTCGCGCGTTTCGGTGATGACG
GTGAAAACCTCTGACACATGCAGCTCCCGGAGACGGTCACAGCTTGTCTGTAAGCGGATGCCGGGAGCAG
ACAAGCCCGTCAGGGCGCGTCAGCGGGTGTTGGCGGGTGTCGGGGCTGGCTTAACTATGCGGCATCAGAG
CAGATTGTACTGAGAGTGCACCATATGCGGTGTGAAATACCGCACAGATGCGTAAGGAGAAAATACCGCA
TCAGGCGCCATTCGCCATTCAGGCTGCGCAACTGTTGGGAAGGGCGATCGGTGCGGGCCTCTTCGCTATT
ACGCCAGCTGGCGAAAGGGGGATGTGCTGCAAGGCGATTAAGTTGGGTAACGCCAGGGTTTTCCCAGTCA
CGACGTT
Features (pLannotate 1.2.2; 18 found; start..end, strand, type, name):
     23..449     +  promoter       MT promoter: Drosophila metallothionein promoter
    467..520     +  sig_peptide    BiP signal sequence: Drosophila BiP signal sequence
    521..2446    +  CDS            BAM3 (fragment): BAME3_ARATH - Experimental evidence at protein level: Swiss-Prot protein existence level 1. Necessary for male gametophyte development, as well as ovule specification and function (PubMed:16367950). Required for the development of high-ordered vascular strands within the leaf and a correlated control of leaf shape, size and symmetry (PubMed:16367950). LRR-rich receptor-like kinase (LRR-RLK) involved in the perception of CLE45 peptide ligand which mediates root growth inhibition by repressing protophloem differentiation; this mechanism requires CRN (PubMed:23569225, PubMed:28607033, PubMed:2504
   2366..3130    +  CDS            IGHG1 (fragment): IGHG1_HUMAN - Experimental evidence at protein level: Swiss-Prot protein existence level 1. Constant region of immunoglobulin heavy chains. Immunoglobulins, also known as antibodies, are membrane-bound or secreted glycoproteins produced by B lymphocytes. In the recognition phase of humoral immunity, the membrane-bound immunoglobulins serve as receptors which, upon binding of a specific antigen, trigger the clonal expansion and differentiation of B lymphocytes into immunoglobulins- secreting plasma cells. Secreted immunoglobulins mediate the effector phase of humoral immunity, which results in
   3149..3190    +  CDS            V5 tag: epitope tag from simian virus 5
   3290..3424    -  polyA_signal   SV40 poly(A) signal: SV40 polyadenylation signal
   3447..3531    -  CDS            large T antigen (fragment): large T antigen from SV40 (simian virus 40)
   3531..3555    +  misc_feature   MCS (fragment): pUC18/19 multiple cloning site
   3592..3608    -  protein_bind   lac operator: The lac repressor binds to the lac operator to inhibit transcription in E. coli. This inhibition can be relieved by adding lactose or isopropyl-β-D-thiogalactopyranoside (IPTG). lac repressor encoded by lacI
   3616..3646    -  promoter       lac promoter: promoter for the E. coli lac operon
   3661..3682    -  protein_bind   CAP binding site: CAP binding activates transcription in the presence of cAMP. E. coli catabolite activator protein
   3695..3787    -  CDS            lacI (fragment): lac repressor; lacI; The lac repressor binds to the lac operator to inhibit transcription in E. coli. This inhibition can be relieved by adding lactose or isopropyl-β-D-thiogalactopyranoside (IPTG).
   3970..4558    -  rep_origin     ori: high-copy-number ColE1/pMB1/pBR322/pUC origin of replication
   4729..5589    -  CDS            AmpR: β-lactamase; bla; confers resistance to ampicillin, carbenicillin, and related antibiotics
   5590..5694    -  promoter       AmpR promoter: bla
   5789..5824    +  CDS            rop (fragment): Rop protein, which maintains plasmids at low copy number; rop
   5926..6025    +  misc_feature   bom (fragment): basis of mobility region from pBR322
   6031..21      -  CDS            lacZα (fragment) (across the origin): LacZα fragment of β-galactosidase; lacZ fragment
