[The description below was written by a language model from this plasmid's Addgene catalogue record and pLannotate feature annotations shown in this document.]
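Description:
BAM3 X078_pECIA2 is an insect-cell expression plasmid built on the pECIA2 backbone. It was designed to produce a secreted, tagged receptor ectodomain in Drosophila cell culture. In E. coli it is maintained as a high-copy plasmid through a ColE1/pUC-type origin and selected with ampicillin via the β-lactamase gene. Remnants of pUC- and pBR322-derived sequence (lac promoter/operator, and fragments of lacZα, lacI, rop and bom) are also annotated but have no role in expression.

The expression cassette is driven by the Drosophila metallothionein promoter, so transcription is induced by adding copper sulfate. Downstream, a Drosophila BiP signal sequence directs the product into the secretory pathway. It is fused in frame to the extracellular leucine-rich repeat domain of the Arabidopsis thaliana receptor kinase BAM3, which was inserted by ligation-independent cloning. The ectodomain continues into a human IgG1 Fc fragment and then a V5 epitope. The record also lists a hexahistidine tag, which is not annotated separately in the feature table. An SV40 polyadenylation signal lies downstream of the cassette. The Fc portion would be expected to dimerize the ectodomain and allow its capture, while V5 and His allow detection and purification.

The catalogue describes this plasmid as the "bait" vector, to be paired with the corresponding "prey" construct in pECIA14 for extracellular interaction assays. It comes from a study mapping the interaction network among Arabidopsis LRR receptor kinase ectodomains. The record is inconsistent about the locus: the insert name gives AT4G20270, whereas the Entrez Gene field lists AT4G27020. The feature annotation identifies the coding fragment as BAM3, in agreement with the plasmid name.
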