Addgene plasmid #115106: BAM3 X078_pECIA2
Purpose: Bait vector BAM3 X078_pECIA2 should be used with prey vector BAM3 X078_pECIA14.
Depositing lab: Youssef Belkhadir. Depositing organization: Gregor Mendel Institute of Molecular Plant Biology. Publication: An extracellular network of Arabidopsis leucine-rich repeat receptor kinases. Smakowska-Luzan E, Mott GA, Parys K, Stegmann M, Howton TC, Layeghifard M, Neuhold J, Lehner A, Kong J, Grunwald K, Weinberger N, Satbhai SB, Mayer D, Busch W, Madalinski M, Stolt-Bergner P, Provart NJ, Mukhtar MS, Zipfel C, Desveaux D, Guttman DS, Belkhadir Y. Nature. 2018 Jan 18;553(7688):342-346. doi: 10.1038/nature25184. Epub 2018 Jan 10. PubMed 29320478.
Backbone
  Vector backbone: pECIA2
  Backbone manufacturer: Chris Garcia (Addgene plasmid # 47032)
  Vector type: Insect Expression
Growth in bacteria
  Bacterial resistance: Ampicillin, 100 μg/mL
  Growth temperature: 37°C
  Growth strain: DH5alpha
  Copy number: High Copy
Gene/Insert
  Gene/Insert name: AT4G20270
  Species: A. thaliana (mustard weed)
  Entrez Gene: AT4G27020 (a.k.a. AT4G27020, F10M23.360, F10M23_360)
  Promoter: Metallothionein (Copper-Inducible)
  Tag / fusion protein: Fc, V5 and hexahistidine tags (C terminal on backbone)
  Cloning method: Ligation Independent Cloning
Terms and licenses: Academic/Nonprofit Terms; Industry Terms: Not Available to Industry
Depositor comments: Plasmid for secreted expression in Drosophila cell culture by induction via CuSO4. Insert is an extracellular domain of indicated LRR-RK, C-terminally tagged with Fc, V5 and hexahistidine tags. Insert Protein Sequence: SLISPLNLSLIRQANVLISLKQSFDSYDPSLDSWNIPNFNSLCSWTGVSCDNLNQSITRLDLSNLNISGTISPEISRLSPSLVFLDISSNSFSGELPKEIYELSGLEVLNISSNVFEGELETRGFSQMTQLVTLDAYDNSFNGSLPLSLTTLTRLEHLDLGGNYFDGEIPRSYGSFLSLKFLSLSGNDLRGRIPNELANITTLVQLYLGYYNDYRGGIPADFGRLINLVHLDLANCSLKGSIPAELGNLKNLEVLFLQTNELTGSVPRELGNMTSLKTLDLSNNFLEGEIPLELSGLQKLQLFNLFFNRLHGEIPEFVSELPDLQILKLWHNNFTGKIPSKLGSNGNLIEIDLSTNKLTGLIPESLCFGRRLKILILFNNFLFGPLPEDLGQCEPLWRFRLGQNFLTSKLPKGLIYLPNLSLLELQNNFLTGEIPEEEAGNAQFSSLTQINLSNNRLSGPIPGSIRNLRSLQILLLGANRLSGQIPGEIGSLKSLLKIDMSRNNFSGKFPPEFGDCMSLTYLDLSHNQISGQIPVQISQIRILNYLNVSWNSFNQSLPNELGYMKSLTSADFSHNNFSGSVPTSGQFSYFNNTSFLGNPFLCGFSSNPCNGSQNQSQSQLLNQNNARSRGEIS
How to cite: BAM3 X078_pECIA2 was a gift from Youssef Belkhadir (Addgene plasmid # 115106 ; http://n2t.net/addgene:115106 ; RRID:Addgene_115106)
